Addgene plasmid #179074: pBBK90 pHomL-TEF2p-Scarlet(rfp)-Link-2xPH-SSA1t-HomR (AmpR)
Purpose: Vector containing a yeast integration cassette for expressing TEF2p-Scarlet(rfp)-Link-2xPH, an overexpressed (bright) marker for the plasma membrane
Depositing lab: Vincent Martin. Depositing organization: Concordia University. Publication: The MyLo CRISPR-Cas9 Toolkit: A Markerless Yeast Localization and Overexpression CRISPR-Cas9 Toolkit. Bean BDM, Whiteway M, Martin VJJ. G3 (Bethesda). 2022 Jun 16. pii: 6609175. doi: 10.1093/g3journal/jkac154. PubMed 35708612.
Backbone
  Vector backbone: pYTK089 (ColE1, AmpR)
  Vector type: Yeast Expression
Growth in bacteria
  Bacterial resistance: Ampicillin, 100 μg/mL
  Growth temperature: 37°C
  Growth strain: DH5alpha
  Copy number: High Copy
Gene/Insert
  Gene/Insert name: TEF2p-Scarlet(rfp)-Link-2xPH
  Species: R. norvegicus (rat)
  Cloning method: Restriction Enzyme; 5′ cloning site Unknown (unknown if destroyed); 3′ cloning site Unknown (unknown if destroyed)
Terms and licenses: Academic/Nonprofit Terms; Industry Terms: Not Available to Industry
Depositor comments: Part of the Markerless Yeast Localization and Overexpression (MyLO) CRISPR-Cas9 Toolkit. Vector cloned using BsaI Golden Gate cloning
How to cite: pBBK90 pHomL-TEF2p-Scarlet(rfp)-Link-2xPH-SSA1t-HomR (AmpR) was a gift from Vincent Martin (Addgene plasmid # 179074 ; http://n2t.net/addgene:179074 ; RRID:Addgene_179074)
