[The description below was written by a language model from this plasmid's Addgene catalogue record and pLannotate feature annotations shown in this document.]
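Description:
pBBK90 is a yeast integration-cassette vector from the Markerless Yeast Localization and Overexpression (MyLO) CRISPR-Cas9 toolkit, assembled by BsaI Golden Gate cloning in the pYTK089 backbone. In E. coli it is maintained as a high-copy plasmid through a ColE1/pUC-type origin and selected with ampicillin via the β-lactamase gene and its native promoter. The record lists no intact yeast origin or yeast selection marker. The short ARS1, HIS3 promoter and HIS3 coding fragments annotated on either side of the payload are only partial matches. From their position they probably lie within the left and right homology arms (HomL and HomR) named in the plasmid title, although the record does not define the genomic target of those arms.

The payload is a fusion gene driven by the constitutive S. cerevisiae TEF2 promoter and terminated by the SSA1 terminator. Both are named in the construct title but are not picked up by the automated annotation. The open reading frame encodes a red fluorescent protein, called Scarlet by the depositor and annotated as mScarlet-I. It is joined through a linker to two tandem copies of the pleckstrin homology (PH) domain of phospholipase C delta 1. The catalogue gives rat as the source species, and the annotation matches one copy to the rat protein and the other to the human orthologue. This PH domain binds phosphatidylinositol 4,5-bisphosphate, a lipid enriched in the plasma membrane, so the fusion decorates that membrane in red. The cassette is intended for marker-free, Cas9-assisted integration into the yeast genome, giving a bright, overexpressed plasma membrane reference marker for colocalization and live-cell imaging.
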