Features (pLannotate 1.2.2; 11 found; start..end, strand, type, name):
      1..861     -  CDS            AmpR: β-lactamase; bla; confers resistance to ampicillin, carbenicillin, and related antibiotics
    862..966     -  promoter       AmpR promoter: bla
   1069..1657    +  rep_origin     ori: high-copy-number ColE1/pMB1/pBR322/pUC origin of replication
   2391..2510    +  rep_origin     ARS1 (fragment): S. cerevisiae autonomously replicating sequence ARS1/ARS416
   2515..2561    +  promoter       HIS3 promoter (fragment): S. cerevisiae HIS3
   2562..2624    +  CDS            HIS3 (fragment): imidazoleglycerol-phosphate dehydratase, required for histidine biosynthesis; S. cerevisiae HIS3; yeast auxotrophic marker
   3528..4223    +  CDS            mScarlet-I: mScarlet-I is a basic (constitutively fluorescent) red fluorescent protein published in 2016, derived from synthetic construct. It is reported to be a rapidly-maturing monomer with moderate acid sensitivity.
   4272..4661    +  CDS            Plcd1 (fragment): PLCD1_RAT - Experimental evidence at protein level: Swiss-Prot protein existence level 1. The production of the second messenger molecules diacylglycerol (DAG) and inositol 1,4,5-trisphosphate (IP3) is mediated by activated phosphatidylinositol-specific phospholipase C enzymes (PubMed:16000311). Essential for trophoblast and placental development (By similarity). Binds phosphatidylinositol 4,5-bisphosphate (By similarity). From Rattus norvegicus (Rat).
   4728..5219    +  CDS            PLCD1 (fragment): PLCD1_HUMAN - Experimental evidence at protein level: Swiss-Prot protein existence level 1. The production of the second messenger molecules diacylglycerol (DAG) and inositol 1,4,5-trisphosphate (IP3) is mediated by activated phosphatidylinositol-specific phospholipase C enzymes (PubMed:9188725). Essential for trophoblast and placental development (By similarity). Binds phosphatidylinositol 4,5-bisphosphate (PubMed:7890667, PubMed:9188725). From Homo sapiens (Human).
   6184..6210    +  rep_origin     ARS1 (fragment): S. cerevisiae autonomously replicating sequence ARS1/ARS416
   6307..6428    +  CDS            HIS3 (fragment): imidazoleglycerol-phosphate dehydratase, required for histidine biosynthesis; S. cerevisiae HIS3; yeast auxotrophic marker
>Addgene plasmid #179074 | pBBK90 pHomL-TEF2p-Scarlet(rfp)-Link-2xPH-SSA1t-HomR (AmpR) | addgene full sequence | sequence record 360956 | Addgene NGS Result
TTACCAATGCTTAATCAGTGAGGCACCTATCTCAGCGATCTGTCTATTTCGTTCATCCATAGTTGCCTGA
CTCCCCGTCGTGTAGATAACTACGATACGGGAGGGCTTACCATCTGGCCCCAGTGCTGCAATGATACCGC
GGGACCCACGCTCACCGGCTCCAGATTTATCAGCAATAAACCAGCCAGCCGGAAGGGCCGAGCGCAGAAG
TGGTCCTGCAACTTTATCCGCCTCCATCCAGTCTATTAATTGTTGCCGGGAAGCTAGAGTAAGTAGTTCG
CCAGTTAATAGTTTGCGCAACGTTGTTGCCATTGCTACAGGCATCGTGGTGTCACGCTCGTCGTTTGGTA
TGGCTTCATTCAGCTCCGGTTCCCAACGATCAAGGCGAGTTACATGATCCCCCATGTTGTGCAAAAAAGC
GGTTAGCTCCTTCGGTCCTCCGATCGTTGTCAGAAGTAAGTTGGCCGCAGTGTTATCACTCATGGTTATG
GCAGCACTGCATAATTCTCTTACTGTCATGCCATCCGTAAGATGCTTTTCTGTGACTGGTGAGTACTCAA
CCAAGTCATTCTGAGAATAGTGTATGCGGCGACCGAGTTGCTCTTGCCCGGCGTCAATACGGGATAATAC
CGCGCCACATAGCAGAACTTTAAAAGTGCTCATCATTGGAAAACGTTCTTCGGGGCGAAAACTCTCAAGG
ATCTTACCGCTGTTGAGATCCAGTTCGATGTAACCCACTCGTGCACCCAACTGATCTTCAGCATCTTTTA
CTTTCACCAGCGTTTCTGGGTGAGCAAAAACAGGAAGGCAAAATGCCGCAAAAAAGGGAATAAGGGCGAC
ACGGAAATGTTGAATACTCATACTCTTCCTTTTTCAATATTATTGAAGCATTTATCAGGGTTATTGTCTC
ATGAGCGGATACATATTTGAATGTATTTAGAAAAATAAACAAATAGGGGTTCCGCGCACATTTCCCCGAA
AAGTGCCACCTGTCATGACCAAAATCCCTTAACGTGAGTTTTCGTTCCACTGAGCGTCAGACCCCGTAGA
AAAGATCAAAGGATCTTCTTGAGATCCTTTTTTTCTGCGCGTAATCTGCTGCTTGCAAACAAAAAAACCA
CCGCTACCAGCGGTGGTTTGTTTGCCGGATCAAGAGCTACCAACTCTTTTTCCGAAGGTAACTGGCTTCA
GCAGAGCGCAGATACCAAATACTGTTCTTCTAGTGTAGCCGTAGTTAGGCCACCACTTCAAGAACTCTGT
AGCACCGCCTACATACCTCGCTCTGCTAATCCTGTTACCAGTGGCTGCTGCCAGTGGCGATAAGTCGTGT
CTTACCGGGTTGGACTCAAGACGATAGTTACCGGATAAGGCGCAGCGGTCGGGCTGAACGGGGGGTTCGT
GCACACAGCCCAGCTTGGAGCGAACGACCTACACCGAACTGAGATACCTACAGCGTGAGCTATGAGAAAG
CGCCACGCTTCCCGAAGGGAGAAAGGCGGACAGGTATCCGGTAAGCGGCAGGGTCGGAACAGGAGAGCGC
ACGAGGGAGCTTCCAGGGGGAAACGCCTGGTATCTTTATAGTCCTGTCGGGTTTCGCCACCTCTGACTTG
AGCGTCGATTTTTGTGATGCTCGTCAGGGGGGCGGAGCCTATGGAAAAACGCCAGCAACGCGGCCTTTTT
ACGGTTCCTGGCCTTTTGCTGGCCTTTTGCTCACATGTTCTTTCCTGCGTTATCCCCTGATTCTGTGGAT
AACCGTGCGGCCGCCAATGTTATCTATTGGCAGATGTTCATACGGGGCTTTCAAATATTGATGAAATTAT
GTGATGTTTAGAAGAAGATTCGAACTGTTTTCAGTAGATTTGGTAACTGTGCAACCATAACTCATGCCCC
CTATTTATCGGCATTGAGATTGTAAAGGAAGTAAAACGCATTTTTGCAGATCTGTTCTCTTATGTATTTT
TAATCGTCCTTGTATGGAAGTATCAAAGGGGACGTTCTTCACCTCCTTGGAAAACGCAAACTTTCTTTTT
GCCTATCACAGTATCTTATCGAGCTAACTATTTTCGACACACATGAAAAAGCAGAAATATTAACGAAAAA
GAAAAGAAAGACCATGTCATGTACGGGCAATCAGAATATGCAAGATGAGCGGGAACGGGCGAAATGTGCA
CGCGCACAACTTACGAAACGCGGATGAGTCACTGACAGCCACCGCAGAGGTTCTGACTCCTACTGAGCTC
TATTGGAGGTGGCAGAACCGGTAATCCCACAGTGAGCAACTTGACAAACCAACAGATATAGGCTGTGTCT
TAAAATATACCATCCAATACCTTGATGAACTTTTCAAAGATGACTAAAATAAGTGAAATTTCAACATTAA
CTTCGAGCTGTAAACACAGTGGTTTCTTTGCATAAACACCATCAGCCTCAAGTCGTCAAGTAAAGATTTC
GTGTTCATGCAGATAGATAACAATCTATATGTTGATAATTAGCGTTGCCTCATCAATGCGTACACGAAGA
ATATACTAAAAAATGAGCAGGCAAGATAAACGAAGGCAAAGATGACAGAGCAGAAAGCCCTAGTAAAGCG
TATTACAAATGAAACCAAGATTCAGATTGCGATCCCTGAATTCGCATCTAGATGGTAGAGCCACAAACAG
CCGGTACAAGCAACGATCTCCAGGACCATCTGAATCATGCGCGGATGACACGAACTCACGACGGCGATCA
CAGACATTAACCCACAGTACAGACACTGCGACAACGTGGCAATTCGTCGCAATACCGTCTCACTGAACTG
GCCGATAATTGCAGACGAACGTTGATAGGTCAAGATCAATGTAAACAATTACTTTGTTATGTAGAGTTTT
TTTAGCTACCTATATTCCACCATAACATCAATCATGCGGTTGCTGGTGTATTTACCAATAATGTTTAATG
TATATATATATATATATATATGGGGCCGTATACTTACATATAGTAGATGTCAAGCGTAGGCGCTTCCCCT
GCCGGCTGTGAGGGCGCCATAACCAAGGTATCTATAGACCGCCAATCAGCAAACTACCTCCGTACATTCA
TGTTGCACCCACACATTTATACACCCAGACCGCGACAAATTACCCATAAGGTTGTTTGTGACGGCGTCGT
ACAAGAGAACGTGGGAACTTTTTAGGCTCACCAAAAAAGAAAGAAAAAATACGAGTTGCTGACAGAAGCC
TCAAGAAAAAAAAAATTCTTCTTCGACTATGCTGGAGGCAGAGATGATCGAGCCGGTAGTTAACTATATA
TAGCTAAATTGGTTCCATCACCTTCTTTTCTGGTGTCGCTCCTTCTAGTGCTATTTCTGGCTTTTCCTAT
TTTTTTTTTTCCATTTTTCTTTCTCTCTTTCTAATATATAAATTCTCTTGCATTTTCTATTTTTCTCTCT
ATCTATTCTACTTGTTTATTCCCTTCAAGGTTTTTTTTTAAGGAGTACTTGTTTTTAGAATATACGGTCA
ACGAACTATAATTAACTAAACAGATCTATGGTTAGTAAAGGTGAAGCTGTTATAAAAGAATTCATGAGGT
TTAAAGTTCATATGGAAGGTTCAATGAATGGTCATGAATTTGAAATTGAAGGTGAAGGTGAAGGTAGACC
ATATGAAGGTACACAAACTGCTAAATTGAAAGTTACTAAAGGTGGTCCATTACCATTTTCTTGGGATATT
TTGTCTCCACAATTCATGTATGGTTCTAGAGCTTTTATTAAGCATCCAGCTGATATTCCAGATTATTATA
AACAATCTTTTCCTGAAGGTTTTAAATGGGAAAGAGTTATGAATTTCGAAGATGGTGGTGCTGTTACTGT
TACTCAAGATACTTCTTTGGAAGATGGTACTTTAATCTATAAAGTTAAATTGAGAGGTACTAATTTTCCA
CCAGATGGTCCAGTTATGCAAAAGAAAACTATGGGTTGGGAAGCATCTACTGAAAGATTGTATCCAGAAG
ATGGTGTTTTGAAAGGAGACATTAAGATGGCTTTGAGATTGAAAGATGGTGGTCGGTACCTGGCCGACTT
CAAGACCACCTATAAAGCTAAAAAACCAGTTCAAATGCCAGGTGCATATAATGTTGATAGAAAGTTAGAT
ATAACGTCGCATAACGAGGACTATACTGTAGTTGAACAATATGAACGTAGTGAAGGTAGACATAGTACCG
GAGGAATGGATGAATTGTATAAATCTGGTCCTTCTGGCCCAACTGGTTCTCCAGGTAGAACTCTCAGATC
CCACGGGCTCCAGGATGACCCGGACCTTCAGGCCCTTCTGAAGGGCAGCCAGCTTCTGAAGGTGAAGTCC
AGCTCGTGGCGTAGGGAACGCTTCTACAAGCTACAGGAGGACTGCAAGACCATCTGGCAGGAATCTCGAA
AGGTCATGAGGTCCCCGGAGTCGCAGCTGTTCTCCATCGAGGACATTCAGGAGGTACGGATGGGACACCG
CACAGAAGGCCTGGAGAAGTTTGCCCGAGACATCCCCGAGGATCGATGCTTCTCCATTGTCTTCAAGGAC
CAGCGCAACACCCTAGACCTCATTGCCCCATCACCAGCTGACGCTCAGCACTGGGTGCAGGGCCTGCGCA
AGATCATCCACCACTCCGGCTCCATGGACCAGCGGCAGAAGGCAGCGGCAGCAGGTGGCGCATTCAGAAA
GAGCGAATTCGCCCTTGCGGAATCCGCCGCGGCAGCTCACGGGCTCCAGGATGACCCGGACCTTCAGGCC
CTTCTGAAGGGCAGCCAGCTTCTGAAGGTGAAGTCCAGCTCGTGGCGTAGGGAACGCTTCTACAAGCTAC
AGGAGGACTGCAAGACCATCTGGCAGGAATCTCGAAAGGTCATGAGGTCCCCGGAGTCGCAGCTGTTCTC
CATCGAGGACATTCAGGAGGTACGGATGGGACACCGCACAGAAGGCCTGGAGAAGTTTGCCCGAGACATC
CCCGAGGATCGATGCTTCTCCATTGTCTTCAAGGACCAGCGCAACACCCTAGACCTCATTGCCCCATCAC
CAGCTGACGCTCAGCACTGGGTGCAGGGCCTGCGCAAGATCATCCACCACTCCGGCTCCATGGACCAGCG
GCAGAAGTAGTCGACCTCGGTCGCCGAGATCCTAACTCGAGGCCAATTGGTGCGGCAATTGATAATAACG
AAAATGTCTTTTAATGATCTGGGTATAATGAGGAATTTTCCGAACGTTTTTACTTTATATATATATATAC
ATGTAACATATATTCTATACGCTATAGAGAAAGGAAATTTTTCAATTAAAAAAAAAATAGAGAAAGAGTT
TCACTTCTTGATTATCGCTAACACTAATGGTTGAAGTACTGCTACTTTAATTTTATGCTGCCAATGAGAC
GACGGGGTCATCACGGCTCATCATGCGCCAAACAAATGTGTGCAATACACGCTCGGATGACTGCATGATG
ACCGCACTGACTGGGGACAGCAGATCCACCTAAGCCTGTGAGAGAAGCAGACACCCGACAGATCAAGGCA
GTTAACTAGTGCACTGCAGTACAAATCGTCCCCAACAAAAGTGGGCTCTCAAAATTCATCACATTTAAAT
GCATATAGGAAGAGCAACAGTTGGTTTGCATCTGATGTTCCTTAAAGATTTCGACATAATGTGCGAAGTA
GATCCCTTCAGCACTGTACTTGTTTTTGCGACTAGATTGTAAATCATTCTTTATTTAATCTCTTTCTTTA
ACTACTGCTTAAAGTATAATTTGGTCCGTAGTTTAATAACTATACTAAGCGAACGCTCTCTCGAAATTTT
TCTTAACGCGTCCTTGTACTGCGTCTAACGCTTTTGCCACTTGGATTTCTATTATAGGAAATAGTCTCAC
TTACTGGGCGACGAATTTTCGCGTTTTGATGAAGCACAGGAAGAATTTCTTTATGCTCAGAAGTTTGACA
GCAAGCAAGTTCATCATTCGAACTAGCCTTATTGTTTTAGTTCAGTGACAGCGAACTGCCGTACTCGATG
CTTTATTTCTCACGGTAGAGCGGAAGAACAGATAGATCCCTACATATTGCTACCACTTCTATTACACAAT
AGTTTCAATAGCTTGCAGCGTAGCTAAACTCTAAAATTTATCTAAATCACTCATATAAACCGAACCCTTC
CCCTTCCGCTTATAGTACAGCTGATGCTCCTTCACTATTTTAACATGTGGAATTCTTGAAAGAATGAAAT
CGCCATGCCAAGCCATCACACGGTCTTTTATGCAATTGATTGACCGCCTGCAACACATAGGCAGTAAAAT
TTTTACAAGCAGTAGCAGAACAGGCCACACAATCGCAAGTGATTAACGTCCACACAGGTATAGGGTTTCT
GGACCATATGATACATGCTCTGGCCAAGCATTCCGGCTGGTCGCTAATCGTTGAGTGCCGAGCGGCCGCG
ATTATCAAAAAGGATCTTCACCTAGATCCTTTTAAATTAAAAATGAAGTTTTAAATCAATCTAAAGTATA
TATGAGTAAACTTGGTCTGACAG
